Addgene plasmid #187893: PB-PEmax
Purpose: All-in-one prime editor piggyBac transposon with PEmax
Depositing lab: Tobias Cantz. Depositing organization: Medizinische Hochschule Hannover. Publication: A selectable all-in-one CRISPR prime editing piggyBac transposon allows for highly efficient gene editing in human cell lines. Eggenschwiler R, Gschwendtberger T, Felski C, Jahn C, Langer F, Sterneckert J, Hermann A, Luhmann J, Steinemann D, Haase A, Martin U, Petri S, Cantz T. Sci Rep. 2021 Nov 12;11(1):22154. doi: 10.1038/s41598-021-01689-2. PubMed 34773059.
Backbone
  Vector backbone: pEX-A2
  Backbone manufacturer: Eurofins Genomics
  Backbone size w/o insert (bp): 5120
  Total vector size (bp): 13175
  Modifications to backbone: addition of 3' and 5' piggyBac repeats, addition of pU6-pegRNA(B12B) sequence, addition of CAG promoter, addition of bGH (pA)
  Vector type: Mammalian Expression, CRISPR, Synthetic Biology ; piggyBac transposon
  Selectable markers: Puromycin ; thymidine kinase
Growth in bacteria
  Bacterial resistance: Ampicillin, 100 μg/mL
  Growth temperature: 30°C
  Growth strain: NEB Stable
  Growth instructions: It is highly recommened to use NEB Stable at 30°C. Cloning efficiency and stability of plasmid can be compromised when using other strains / higher temperatures!
  Copy number: Unknown
Gene/Insert
  Gene/Insert name: SpCas9_H840A_KK-MMLV-RT_co-P2A-PAC_dTK
  Species: Synthetic
  Insert size (bp): 8055
  Promoter: CAG
  Tag / fusion protein: BPSV40 NLS (N terminal on insert); BPSV40 NLS (C terminal on insert); c-Myc NLS (C terminal on insert)
  Cloning method: Ligation Independent Cloning
  Sequencing primers: 5′ GGGCAAGTCCAAGAAACTG
Resource information
  A portion of this plasmid was derived from a plasmid made by: parts of the PEmax sequence were amplified from pCMV-PEmax-P2A-GFP (Addgene #180020)
Terms and licenses: Academic/Nonprofit Terms; Industry Terms: Not Available to Industry
How to cite: PB-PEmax was a gift from Tobias Cantz (Addgene plasmid # 187893 ; http://n2t.net/addgene:187893 ; RRID:Addgene_187893)
