[The description below was written by a language model from this plasmid's Addgene catalogue record and pLannotate feature annotations shown in this document.]
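Description:
PB-PEmax is an all-in-one prime editing piggyBac transposon for mammalian cells, built on the pEX-A2 cloning backbone and totalling about 13.2 kb. It is maintained in bacteria through a high-copy ColE1/pUC-type origin and an ampicillin resistance gene; the record notes that plasmid stability depends on the bacterial strain and temperature used, as is typical of large, repeat-containing constructs. The catalogue states that 5' and 3' piggyBac repeats were added to the backbone. These would allow piggyBac transposase to move the cargo into the host genome, although the automated feature table does not annotate them.

The cargo has two expression units. A human U6 RNA polymerase III promoter drives a pegRNA cassette containing the S. pyogenes guide RNA scaffold (described as pegRNA(B12B) in the record). Downstream, a CAG promoter (CMV enhancer, chicken β-actin promoter and chimeric intron) drives a single open reading frame that ends in a bGH polyadenylation signal. This frame encodes the PEmax editor: an SpCas9 H840A nickase variant fused to a codon-optimised Moloney MLV reverse transcriptase, flanked by bipartite SV40 nuclear localisation signals with an additional C-terminal c-Myc NLS. The annotation software labels these parts as "dCas9" and "gag-pol" fragments, which are similarity hits rather than accurate identities. A P2A peptide links the editor to a puromycin N-acetyltransferase–truncated HSV thymidine kinase fusion. This fusion gives positive selection with puromycin for cells carrying the transposon and negative selection with nucleoside analogues such as ganciclovir, for example to enrich cells that have lost the transposon. Parts of the PEmax sequence came from an earlier PEmax-P2A-GFP plasmid. The construct is intended for selectable, efficient prime editing in human cell lines.
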