Features (pLannotate 1.2.2; 17 found; start..end, strand, type, name):
     17..257     +  promoter       U6 promoter: RNA polymerase III promoter for human U6 snRNA
    294..369     +  misc_RNA       gRNA scaffold: guide RNA scaffold for the Streptococcus pyogenes CRISPR/Cas9 system
    415..794     +  enhancer       CMV enhancer: human cytomegalovirus immediate early enhancer
    796..1071    +  promoter       chicken β-actin promoter: No description available
   1072..2088    +  intron         chimeric intron: chimera between introns from chicken β-actin and rabbit β-globin
   2154..2172    +  promoter       T7 promoter: promoter for bacteriophage T7 RNA polymerase
   2243..6344    +  CDS            dCas9 (fragment): catalytically dead mutant of the Cas9 endonuclease from the Streptococcus pyogenes Type II CRISPR/Cas system RNA-guided DNA-binding protein that lacks endonuclease activity due to the D10A mutation in the RuvC catalytic domain and the N863A mutation in the HNH catalytic domain
   6446..8476    +  CDS            gag-pol (fragment): POL_MLVMS - Experimental evidence at protein level: Swiss-Prot protein existence level 1. [Integrase]: Catalyzes viral DNA integration into the host chromosome, by performing a series of DNA cutting and joining reactions. This enzyme activity takes place after virion entry into a cell and reverse transcription of the RNA genome in dsDNA. The first step in the integration process is 3' processing. This step requires a complex comprising the viral genome, matrix protein and integrase. This complex is called the pre-integration complex (PIC). The integrase protein removes 2 nucleotides from each
   8642..9238    +  CDS            PuroR (fragment): puromycin N-acetyltransferase; pac from Streptomyces; confers resistance to puromycin
   9245..10240   +  CDS            ΔTK: truncated herpes simplex virus thymidine kinase (Salomon et al., 1995) confers sensitivity to nucleoside analogs such as acyclovir or ganciclovir
  10268..10379   +  polyA_signal   bGH poly(A) signal: bovine growth hormone polyadenylation signal
  10804..11392   -  rep_origin     ori: high-copy-number ColE1/pMB1/pBR322/pUC origin of replication
  11563..12423   -  CDS            AmpR: β-lactamase; bla; confers resistance to ampicillin, carbenicillin, and related antibiotics
  12424..12528   -  promoter       AmpR promoter: bla
  12623..12658   +  CDS            rop (fragment): Rop protein, which maintains plasmids at low copy number; rop
  12760..12807   +  misc_feature   bom (fragment): basis of mobility region from pBR322
  13127..13144   +  protein_bind   attB1 (fragment): mutant version of attB; recombination site for the Gateway® BP reaction BP Clonase™
>Addgene plasmid #187893 | PB-PEmax | addgene full sequence | sequence record 370734 | Addgene NGS Result
CAAGGTCGGGCAGGAAGAGGGCCTATTTCCCATGATTCCTTCATATTTGCATATACGATACAAGGCTGTT
AGAGAGATAATTAGAATTAATTTGACTGTAAACACAAAGATATTAGTACAAAATACGTGACGTAGAAAGT
AATAATTTCTTGGGTAGTTTGCAGTTTTAAAATTATGTTTTAAAATGGACTATCATATGCTTACCGTAAC
TTGAAAGTATTTCGATTTCTTGGCTTTATATATCTTGTGGAAAGGACGAAACACCGGGTCTTCGTGGAGC
TCATCGAAGACCTGTTTTAGAGCTAGAAATAGCAAGTTAAAATAAGGCTAGTCCGTTATCAACTTGAAAA
AGTGGCACCGAGTCGGTGCAGAGACCGAATCGACCAGAGGTCTCGTTTTTTTCTAGACGCTAGCGACATT
GATTATTGACTAGTTATTAATAGTAATCAATTACGGGGTCATTAGTTCATAGCCCATATATGGAGTTCCG
CGTTACATAACTTACGGTAAATGGCCCGCCTGGCTGACCGCCCAACGACCCCCGCCCATTGACGTCAATA
ATGACGTATGTTCCCATAGTAACGCCAATAGGGACTTTCCATTGACGTCAATGGGTGGAGTATTTACGGT
AAACTGCCCACTTGGCAGTACATCAAGTGTATCATATGCCAAGTACGCCCCCTATTGACGTCAATGACGG
TAAATGGCCCGCCTGGCATTATGCCCAGTACATGACCTTATGGGACTTTCCTACTTGGCAGTACATCTAC
GTATTAGTCATCGCTATTACCATGGTCGAGGTGAGCCCCACGTTCTGCTTCACTCTCCCCATCTCCCCCC
CCTCCCCACCCCCAATTTTGTATTTATTTATTTTTTAATTATTTTGTGCAGCGATGGGGGCGGGGGGGGG
GGGGGGGCGCGCCAGGCGGGGCGGGGCGGGGCGAGGGGCGGGGCGGGGCGAGGCGGAGAGGTGCGGCGGC
AGCCAATCAGAGCGGCGCGCTCCGAAAGTTTCCTTTTATGGCGAGGCGGCGGCGGCGGCGGCCCTATAAA
AAGCGAAGCGCGCGGCGGGCGGGAGTCGCTGCGCGCTGCCTTCGCCCCGTGCCCCGCTCCGCCGCCGCCT
CGCGCCGCCCGCCCCGGCTCTGACTGACCGCGTTACTCCCACAGGTGAGCGGGCGGGACGGCCCTTCTCC
TCCGGGCTGTAATTAGCGCTTGGTTTAATGACGGCTTGTTTCTTTTCTGTGGCTGCGTGAAAGCCTTGAG
GGGCTCCGGGAGGGCCCTTTGTGCGGGGGGAGCGGCTCGGGGGGTGCGTGCGTGTGTGTGTGCGTGGGGA
GCGCCGCGTGCGGCTCCGCGCTGCCCGGCGGCTGTGAGCGCTGCGGGCGCGGCGCGGGGCTTTGTGCGCT
CCGCAGTGTGCGCGAGGGGAGCGCGGCCGGGGGCGGTGCCCCGCGGTGCGGGGGGGGCTGCGAGGGGAAC
AAAGGCTGCGTGCGGGGTGTGTGCGTGGGGGGGTGAGCAGGGGGTGTGGGCGCGTCGGTCGGGCTGCAAC
CCCCCCTGCACCCCCCTCCCCGAGTTGCTGAGCACGGCCCGGCTTCGGGTGCGGGGCTCCGTACGGGGCG
TGGCGCGGGGCTCGCCGTGCCGGGCGGGGGGTGGCGGCAGGTGGGGGTGCCGGGCGGGGCGGGGCCGCCT
CGGGCCGGGGAGGGCTCGGGGGAGGGGCGCGGCGGCCCCCGGAGCGCCGGCGGCTGTCGAGGCGCGGCGA
GCCGCAGCCATTGCCTTTTATGGTAATCGTGCGAGAGGGCGCAGGGACTTCCTTTGTCCCAAATCTGTGC
GGAGCCGAAATCTGGGAGGCGCCGCCGCACCCCCTCTAGCGGGCGCGGGGCGAAGCGGTGCGGCGCCGGC
AGGAAGGAAATGGGCGGGGAGGGCCTTCGTGCGTCGCCGCGCCGCCGTCCCCTTCTCCCTCTCCAGCCTC
GGGGCTGTCCGCGGGGGGACGGCTGCCTTCGGGGGGGACGGGGCAGGGCGGGGTTCGGCTTCTGGCGTGT
GACCGGCGGCTCTAGAGCCTCTGCTAACCATGTTCATGCCTTCTTCTTTTTCCTACAGCTCCTGGGCAAC
GTGCTGGTTATTGTGCTGTCTCATCATTTTGGCAAAGAATTGATAGCGGCCGCTAATACGACTCACTATA
GGGAGAGCCGCCACCATGAAACGGACAGCCGACGGAAGCGAGTTCGAGTCACCAAAGAAGAAGCGGAAAG
TCGACAAGAAGTACAGCATCGGCCTGGACATCGGCACCAACTCTGTGGGCTGGGCCGTGATCACCGACGA
GTACAAGGTGCCCAGCAAGAAATTCAAGGTGCTGGGCAACACCGACCGGCACAGCATCAAGAAGAACCTG
ATCGGAGCCCTGCTGTTCGACAGCGGCGAAACAGCCGAGGCCACCCGGCTGAAGAGAACCGCCAGAAGAA
GATACACCAGACGGAAGAACCGGATCTGCTATCTGCAAGAGATCTTCAGCAACGAGATGGCCAAGGTGGA
CGACAGCTTCTTCCACAGACTGGAAGAGTCCTTCCTGGTGGAAGAGGATAAGAAGCACGAGCGGCACCCC
ATCTTCGGCAACATCGTGGACGAGGTGGCCTACCACGAGAAGTACCCCACCATCTACCACCTGAGAAAGA
AACTGGTGGACAGCACCGACAAGGCCGACCTGCGGCTGATCTATCTGGCCCTGGCCCACATGATCAAGTT
CCGGGGCCACTTCCTGATCGAGGGCGACCTGAACCCCGACAACAGCGACGTGGACAAGCTGTTCATCCAG
CTGGTGCAGACCTACAACCAGCTGTTCGAGGAAAACCCCATCAACGCCAGCGGCGTGGACGCCAAGGCCA
TCCTGTCTGCCAGACTGAGCAAGAGCAGAAAGCTGGAAAATCTGATCGCCCAGCTGCCCGGCGAGAAGAA
GAATGGCCTGTTCGGAAACCTGATTGCCCTGAGCCTGGGCCTGACCCCCAACTTCAAGAGCAACTTCGAC
CTGGCCGAGGATGCCAAACTGCAGCTGAGCAAGGACACCTACGACGACGACCTGGACAACCTGCTGGCCC
AGATCGGCGACCAGTACGCCGACCTGTTTCTGGCCGCCAAGAACCTGTCCGACGCCATCCTGCTGAGCGA
CATCCTGAGAGTGAACACCGAGATCACCAAGGCCCCCCTGAGCGCCTCTATGATCAAGAGATACGACGAG
CACCACCAGGACCTGACCCTGCTGAAAGCTCTCGTGCGGCAGCAGCTGCCTGAGAAGTACAAAGAGATTT
TCTTCGACCAGAGCAAGAACGGCTACGCCGGCTACATTGACGGCGGAGCCAGCCAGGAAGAGTTCTACAA
GTTCATCAAGCCCATCCTGGAAAAGATGGACGGCACCGAGGAACTGCTCGTGAAGCTGAAGAGAGAGGAC
CTGCTGCGGAAGCAGCGGACCTTCGACAACGGCAGCATCCCCCACCAGATCCACCTGGGAGAGCTGCACG
CCATTCTGCGGCGGCAGGAAGATTTTTACCCATTCCTGAAGGACAACCGGGAAAAGATCGAGAAGATCCT
GACCTTCCGCATCCCCTACTACGTGGGCCCTCTGGCCAGGGGAAACAGCAGATTCGCCTGGATGACCAGA
AAGAGCGAGGAAACCATCACCCCCTGGAACTTCGAGGAAGTGGTGGACAAGGGCGCTTCCGCCCAGAGCT
TCATCGAGCGGATGACCAACTTCGATAAGAACCTGCCCAACGAGAAGGTGCTGCCCAAGCACAGCCTGCT
GTACGAGTACTTCACCGTGTATAACGAGCTGACCAAAGTGAAATACGTGACCGAGGGAATGAGAAAGCCC
GCCTTCCTGAGCGGCGAGCAGAAAAAGGCCATCGTGGACCTGCTGTTCAAGACCAACCGGAAAGTGACCG
TGAAGCAGCTGAAAGAGGACTACTTCAAGAAAATCGAGTGCTTCGACTCCGTGGAAATCTCCGGCGTGGA
AGATCGGTTCAACGCCTCCCTGGGCACATACCACGATCTGCTGAAAATTATCAAGGACAAGGACTTCCTG
GACAATGAGGAAAACGAGGACATTCTGGAAGATATCGTGCTGACCCTGACACTGTTTGAGGACAGAGAGA
TGATCGAGGAACGGCTGAAAACCTATGCCCACCTGTTCGACGACAAAGTGATGAAGCAGCTGAAGCGGCG
GAGATACACCGGCTGGGGCAGGCTGAGCCGGAAGCTGATCAACGGCATCCGGGACAAGCAGTCCGGCAAG
ACAATCCTGGATTTCCTGAAGTCCGACGGCTTCGCCAACAGAAACTTCATGCAGCTGATCCACGACGACA
GCCTGACCTTTAAAGAGGACATCCAGAAAGCCCAGGTGTCCGGCCAGGGCGATAGCCTGCACGAGCACAT
TGCCAATCTGGCCGGCAGCCCCGCCATTAAGAAGGGCATCCTGCAGACAGTGAAGGTGGTGGACGAGCTC
GTGAAAGTGATGGGCCGGCACAAGCCCGAGAACATCGTGATCGAAATGGCCAGAGAGAACCAGACCACCC
AGAAGGGACAGAAGAACAGCCGCGAGAGAATGAAGCGGATCGAAGAGGGCATCAAAGAGCTGGGCAGCCA
GATCCTGAAAGAACACCCCGTGGAAAACACCCAGCTGCAGAACGAGAAGCTGTACCTGTACTACCTGCAG
AATGGGCGGGATATGTACGTGGACCAGGAACTGGACATCAACCGGCTGTCCGACTACGATGTGGACGCTA
TCGTGCCTCAGAGCTTTCTGAAGGACGACTCCATCGACAACAAGGTGCTGACCAGAAGCGACAAGAACCG
GGGCAAGAGCGACAACGTGCCCTCCGAAGAGGTCGTGAAGAAGATGAAGAACTACTGGCGGCAGCTGCTG
AACGCCAAGCTGATTACCCAGAGAAAGTTCGACAATCTGACCAAGGCCGAGAGAGGCGGCCTGAGCGAAC
TGGATAAGGCCGGCTTCATCAAGAGACAGCTGGTGGAAACCCGGCAGATCACAAAGCACGTGGCACAGAT
CCTGGACTCCCGGATGAACACTAAGTACGACGAGAATGACAAGCTGATCCGGGAAGTGAAAGTGATCACC
CTGAAGTCCAAGCTGGTGTCCGATTTCCGGAAGGATTTCCAGTTTTACAAAGTGCGCGAGATCAACAACT
ACCACCACGCCCACGACGCCTACCTGAACGCCGTCGTGGGAACCGCCCTGATCAAAAAGTACCCTAAGCT
GGAAAGCGAGTTCGTGTACGGCGACTACAAGGTGTACGACGTGCGGAAGATGATCGCCAAGAGCGAGCAG
GAAATCGGCAAGGCTACCGCCAAGTACTTCTTCTACAGCAACATCATGAACTTTTTCAAGACCGAGATTA
CCCTGGCCAACGGCGAGATCCGGAAGCGGCCTCTGATCGAGACAAACGGCGAAACCGGGGAGATCGTGTG
GGATAAGGGCCGGGATTTTGCCACCGTGCGGAAAGTGCTGAGCATGCCCCAAGTGAATATCGTGAAAAAG
ACCGAGGTGCAGACAGGCGGCTTCAGCAAAGAGTCTATCCTGCCCAAGAGGAACAGCGATAAGCTGATCG
CCAGAAAGAAGGACTGGGACCCTAAGAAGTACGGCGGCTTCGACAGCCCCACCGTGGCCTATTCTGTGCT
GGTGGTGGCCAAAGTGGAAAAGGGCAAGTCCAAGAAACTGAAGAGTGTGAAAGAGCTGCTGGGGATCACC
ATCATGGAAAGAAGCAGCTTCGAGAAGAATCCCATCGACTTTCTGGAAGCCAAGGGCTACAAAGAAGTGA
AAAAGGACCTGATCATCAAGCTGCCTAAGTACTCCCTGTTCGAGCTGGAAAACGGCCGGAAGAGAATGCT
GGCCTCTGCCGGCGAACTGCAGAAGGGAAACGAACTGGCCCTGCCCTCCAAATATGTGAACTTCCTGTAC
CTGGCCAGCCACTATGAGAAGCTGAAGGGCTCCCCCGAGGATAATGAGCAGAAACAGCTGTTTGTGGAAC
AGCACAAGCACTACCTGGACGAGATCATCGAGCAGATCAGCGAGTTCTCCAAGAGAGTGATCCTGGCCGA
CGCTAATCTGGACAAAGTGCTGTCCGCCTACAACAAGCACCGGGATAAGCCCATCAGAGAGCAGGCCGAG
AATATCATCCACCTGTTTACCCTGACCAATCTGGGAGCCCCTGCCGCCTTCAAGTACTTTGACACCACCA
TCGACCGGAAGAGGTACACCAGCACCAAAGAGGTGCTGGACGCCACCCTGATCCACCAGAGCATCACCGG
CCTGTACGAGACACGGATCGACCTGTCTCAGCTGGGAGGTGACTCTGGAGGATCTAGCGGAGGATCCAAG
CGGACCGCCGACGGCTCTGAGTTCGAGAGCCCTAAGAAGAAAAGAAAGGTGAGCGGAGGCTCTAGCGGCG
GAAGCACCCTGAACATTGAGGACGAGTATAGACTGCATGAAACAAGCAAGGAACCCGACGTGTCCCTGGG
CTCCACCTGGCTGTCCGACTTTCCCCAGGCCTGGGCCGAGACAGGAGGAATGGGCCTGGCCGTGCGGCAG
GCACCCCTGATCATCCCTCTGAAGGCCACCTCTACACCCGTGAGCATCAAGCAGTACCCTATGTCTCAGG
AGGCCAGACTGGGCATCAAGCCTCACATCCAGAGGCTGCTGGACCAGGGCATCCTGGTGCCATGCCAGAG
CCCCTGGAACACACCACTGCTGCCCGTGAAGAAGCCAGGCACCAATGACTATAGACCCGTGCAGGATCTG
AGAGAGGTGAACAAGAGGGTGGAGGATATCCACCCCACCGTGCCCAACCCTTACAATCTGCTGTCCGGCC
TGCCCCCTTCTCACCAGTGGTATACAGTGCTGGACCTGAAGGATGCCTTCTTTTGTCTGAGACTGCACCC
TACCAGCCAGCCACTGTTCGCCTTTGAGTGGAGGGACCCTGAGATGGGCATCTCTGGCCAGCTGACCTGG
ACACGCCTGCCTCAGGGCTTCAAGAATAGCCCAACACTGTTTAACGAGGCCCTGCACCGCGACCTGGCAG
ATTTCCGCATCCAGCACCCAGATCTGATCCTGCTGCAGTACGTGGACGATCTGCTGCTGGCCGCCACCAG
CGAGCTGGATTGCCAGCAGGGAACACGCGCCCTGCTGCAGACCCTGGGAAACCTGGGATATAGGGCATCC
GCCAAGAAGGCCCAGATCTGTCAGAAGCAGGTGAAGTACCTGGGCTATCTGCTGAAGGAGGGCCAGAGAT
GGCTGACAGAGGCCAGGAAGGAGACAGTGATGGGCCAGCCAACACCCAAGACCCCAAGACAGCTGAGGGA
GTTCCTGGGCAAAGCAGGATTTTGCAGGCTGTTCATCCCAGGATTCGCAGAGATGGCAGCACCTCTGTAC
CCACTGACCAAGCCGGGCACCCTGTTTAATTGGGGCCCTGACCAGCAGAAGGCCTATCAGGAGATCAAGC
AGGCCCTGCTGACAGCACCAGCCCTGGGCCTGCCAGACCTGACCAAGCCTTTCGAGCTGTTTGTGGATGA
GAAGCAGGGCTACGCCAAGGGCGTGCTGACCCAGAAGCTGGGACCATGGAGACGGCCCGTGGCCTATCTG
TCCAAGAAGCTGGACCCAGTGGCAGCAGGATGGCCACCATGCCTGAGGATGGTGGCAGCAATCGCCGTGC
TGACAAAGGATGCCGGCAAGCTGACCATGGGACAGCCACTGGTCATCCTGGCACCACACGCAGTGGAGGC
CCTGGTGAAGCAGCCTCCAGATCGCTGGCTGTCTAACGCCCGGATGACACACTACCAGGCCCTGCTGCTG
GACACCGATCGCGTGCAGTTTGGCCCTGTGGTGGCCCTGAATCCAGCCACCCTGCTGCCTCTGCCAGAGG
AGGGCCTGCAGCACAACTGTCTGGACATCCTGGCAGAGGCACACGGAACAAGGCCAGACCTGACCGATCA
GCCCCTGCCTGACGCCGATCACACATGGTATACCGATGGAAGCTCCCTGCTGCAGGAGGGCCAGAGGAAG
GCAGGAGCAGCAGTGACCACAGAGACAGAAGTGATCTGGGCCAAGGCCCTGCCAGCAGGCACATCCGCCC
AGCGGGCCGAGCTGATCGCCCTGACCCAGGCCCTGAAGATGGCCGAGGGCAAGAAGCTGAACGTGTACAC
AGACTCCAGATATGCCTTCGCCACCGCACACATCCACGGAGAGATCTACAGGCGCCGGGGCTGGCTGACC
TCTGAGGGCAAGGAGATCAAGAACAAGGATGAGATCCTGGCCCTGCTGAAGGCCCTGTTTCTGCCCAAGC
GGCTGAGCATCATCCACTGTCCTGGACACCAGAAGGGACACTCCGCCGAGGCAAGGGGCAATCGGATGGC
CGACCAGGCCGCCAGAAAGGCTGCTATTACTGAAACTCCCGACACTTCCACTCTGCTGATTGAAAACTCC
TCCCCTTCTGGCGGCTCAAAAAGAACCGCCGACGGCAGCGAATTCGAGCCCAAGAAGAAGAGGAAAGTCG
GCTCTGGCCCTGCCGCTAAGAGAGTGAAGCTGGACGGCTCCGGCGCTACCAATTTCTCCCTGCTCAAGCA
AGCCGGAGACGTCGAGGAAAACCCAGGCCCAATGACCGAGTACAAGCCCACGGTGCGCCTCGCCACCCGC
GACGACGTCCCCAGGGCCGTACGCACCCTCGCCGCCGCGTTCGCCGACTACCCCGCCACGCGCCACACCG
TCGATCCGGACCGCCACATCGAGCGGGTCACCGAGCTGCAAGAACTCTTCCTCACGCGCGTCGGGCTCGA
CATCGGCAAGGTGTGGGTCGCGGACGACGGCGCCGCGGTGGCGGTCTGGACCACGCCGGAGAGCGTCGAA
GCGGGGGCGGTGTTCGCCGAGATCGGCCCGCGCATGGCCGAGTTGAGCGGTTCCCGGCTGGCCGCGCAGC
AACAGATGGAAGGCCTCCTGGCGCCGCACCGGCCCAAGGAGCCCGCGTGGTTCCTGGCCACCGTCGGCGT
CTCGCCCGACCACCAGGGCAAGGGTCTGGGCAGCGCCGTCGTGCTCCCCGGAGTGGAGGCGGCCGAGCGC
GCCGGGGTGCCCGCCTTCCTGGAGACATCCGCGCCCCGCAACCTCCCCTTCTACGAGCGGCTCGGCTTCA
CCGTCACCGCCGACGTCGAGGTGCCCGAAGGACCGCGCACCTGGTGCATGACCCGCAAGCCCGGTGCCGG
CTCCATGCCCACGCTACTGCGGGTTTATATAGACGGTCCTCACGGGATGGGGAAAACCACCACCACGCAA
CTGCTGGTGGCCCTGGGTTCGCGCGACGATATCGTCTACGTACCCGAGCCGATGACTTACTGGCAGGTGC
TGGGGGCTTCCGAGACAATCGCGAACATCTACACCACACAACACCGCCTCGACCAGGGTGAGATATCGGC
CGGGGACGCGGCGGTGGTAATGACAAGCGCCCAGATAACAATGGGCATGCCTTATGCCGTGACCGACGCC
GTTCTGGCTCCTCATATCGGGGGGGAGGCTGGGAGCTCACATGCCCCGCCCCCGGCCCTCACCCTCATCT
TCGACCGCCATCCCATCGCCGCCCTCCTGTGCTACCCGGCCGCGCGATACCTTATGGGCAGCATGACCCC
CCAGGCCGTGCTGGCGTTCGTGGCCCTCATCCCGCCGACCTTGCCCGGCACAAACATCGTGTTGGGGGCC
CTTCCGGAGGACAGACACATCGACCGCCTGGCCAAACGCCAGCGCCCCGGCGAGCGGCTTGACCTGGCTA
TGCTGGCCGCGATTCGCCGCGTTTACGGGCTGCTTGCCAATACGGTGCGGTATCTGCAGGGCGGCGGGTC
GTGGCGGGAGGATTGGGGACAGCTTTCGGGGACGGCCGTGCCGCCCCAGGGTGCCGAGCCCCAGAGCAAC
GCGGGCCCACGACCCCATATCGGGGACACGTTATTTACCCTGTTTCGGGCCCCCGAGTTGCTGGCCCCCA
ACGGCGACCTGTACAACGTGTTTGCCTGGGCCTTGGACGTCTTGGCCAAACGCCTCCGTCCCATGCACGT
CTTTATCCTGGATTACGACCAATCGCCCGCCGGCTGCCGGGACGCCCTGCTGCAACTTACCTCCGGGATG
GTCCAGACCCACGTCACCACCCCCGGCTCCATACCGACGATCTGCGACCTGGCGCGCACGTTTGCCCGGG
AGATGGGGGAGGCTAACTGAGCTCTAGAGCTCGCTGATCAGCCTCGACTGTGCCTTCTAGTTGCCAGCCA
TCTGTTGTTTGCCCCTCCCCCGTGCCTTCCTTGACCCTGGAAGGTGCCACTCCCACTGTCCTTTCCTAAT
AAAATGAGGAAATTGCATCGCATTGTCTGAGTAGGTGTCATTCTATTCTGGGGGGTGGGGTGGGGCAGGA
CAGCAAGGGGGAGGATTGGGAGGACAATAGCAGGCATGCTGGGGATGCGGTGGGCTCTATGGGGCGCGCC
TAAAAGTTTTGTTACTTTATAGAAGAAATTTTGAGTTTTTGTTTTTTTTTAATAAATAAATAAACATAAA
TAAATTGTTTGTTGAATTTATTATTAGTATGTAAGTGTAAATATAATAAAACTTAATATCTATTCAAATT
AATAAATAAACCTCGATATACAGACCGATAAAACACATGCGTCAATTTTACGCATGATTATCTTTAACGT
ACGTCACAATATGATTATCTTTCTAGGGTTAAACATGTGAGCAAAAGGCCAGCAAAAGGCCAGGAACCGT
AAAAAGGCCGCGTTGCTGGCGTTTTTCCATAGGCTCCGCCCCCCTGACGAGCATCACAAAAATCGACGCT
CAAGTCAGAGGTGGCGAAACCCGACAGGACTATAAAGATACCAGGCGTTTCCCCCTGGAAGCTCCCTCGT
GCGCTCTCCTGTTCCGACCCTGCCGCTTACCGGATACCTGTCCGCCTTTCTCCCTTCGGGAAGCGTGGCG
CTTTCTCATAGCTCACGCTGTAGGTATCTCAGTTCGGTGTAGGTCGTTCGCTCCAAGCTGGGCTGTGTGC
ACGAACCCCCCGTTCAGCCCGACCGCTGCGCCTTATCCGGTAACTATCGTCTTGAGTCCAACCCGGTAAG
ACACGACTTATCGCCACTGGCAGCAGCCACTGGTAACAGGATTAGCAGAGCGAGGTATGTAGGCGGTGCT
ACAGAGTTCTTGAAGTGGTGGCCTAACTACGGCTACACTAGAAGAACAGTATTTGGTATCTGCGCTCTGC
TGAAGCCAGTTACCTTCGGAAAAAGAGTTGGTAGCTCTTGATCCGGCAAACAAACCACCGCTGGTAGCGG
TGGTTTTTTTGTTTGCAAGCAGCAGATTACGCGCAGAAAAAAAGGATCTCAAGAAGATCCTTTGATCTTT
TCTACGGGGTCTGACGCTCAGTGGAACGAAAACTCACGTTAAGGGATTTTGGTCATGAGATTATCAAAAA
GGATCTTCACCTAGATCCTTTTAAATTAAAAATGAAGTTTTAAATCAATCTAAAGTATATATGAGTAAAC
TTGGTCTGACAGTTACCAATGCTTAATCAGTGAGGCACCTATCTCAGCGATCTGTCTATTTCGTTCATCC
ATAGTTGCCTGACTCCCCGTCGTGTAGATAACTACGATACGGGAGGGCTTACCATCTGGCCCCAGTGCTG
CAATGATACCGCGACTCCCACGCTCACCGGCTCCAGATTTATCAGCAATAAACCAGCCAGCCGGAAGGGC
CGAGCGCAGAAGTGGTCCTGCAACTTTATCCGCCTCCATCCAGTCTATTAATTGTTGCCGGGAAGCTAGA
GTAAGTAGTTCGCCAGTTAATAGTTTGCGCAACGTTGTTGCCATTGCTACAGGCATCGTGGTGTCACGCT
CGTCGTTTGGTATGGCTTCATTCAGCTCCGGTTCCCAACGATCAAGGCGAGTTACATGATCCCCCATGTT
GTGCAAAAAAGCGGTTAGCTCCTTCGGTCCTCCGATCGTTGTCAGAAGTAAGTTGGCCGCAGTGTTATCA
CTCATGGTTATGGCAGCACTGCATAATTCTCTTACTGTCATGCCATCCGTAAGATGCTTTTCTGTGACTG
GTGAGTACTCAACCAAGTCATTCTGAGAATAGTGTATGCGGCGACCGAGTTGCTCTTGCCCGGCGTCAAT
ACGGGATAATACCGCGCCACATAGCAGAACTTTAAAAGTGCTCATCATTGGAAAACGTTCTTCGGGGCGA
AAACTCTCAAGGATCTTACCGCTGTTGAGATCCAGTTCGATGTAACCCACTCGTGCACCCAACTGATCTT
CAGCATCTTTTACTTTCACCAGCGTTTCTGGGTGAGCAAAAACAGGAAGGCAAAATGCCGCAAAAAAGGG
AATAAGGGCGACACGGAAATGTTGAATACTCATACTCTTCCTTTTTCAATATTATTGAAGCATTTATCAG
GGTTATTGTCTCATGAGCGGATACATATTTGAATGTATTTAGAAAAATAAACAAATAGGGGTTCCGCGCA
CATTTCCCCGAAAAGTGCCACCTGACGTCTAAGAAACCATTATTATCATGACATTAACCTATAAAAATAG
GCGTATCACGAGGCCCTTTCGTCTCGCGCGTTTCGGTGATGACGGTGAAAACCTCTGACACATGCAGCTC
CCGGAGACGGTCACAGCTTGTCTGTAAGCGGATGCCGGGAGCAGACAAGCCCGTCAGGGCGCGTCAGCGG
GTGTTGGCGGGTGTCGGGGCTGGCTTAACTATGCGGCATCAGAGCAGATTGTACTGAGAGTGCACCAATT
TGTTAACCCTAGAAAGATAGTCTGCGTAAAATTGACGCATGCATTCTTGAAATATTGCTCTCTCTTTCTA
AATAGCGCGAATCCGTCGCTGTGCATTTAGGACATCTCAGTCGCCGCTTGGAGCTCCCGTGAGGCGTGCT
TGTCAATGCGGTAAGTGTCACTGATTTTGAACTATAACGACCGCGTGAGTCAAAATGACGCATGATTATC
TTTTACGTGACTTTTAAGATTTAACTCATACGATAATTATATTGTTATTTCATGTTCTACTTACGTGATA
ACTTATTATATATATATTTTCTTGTTATAGATATCATGTACAAAAAAGCAGGCTTTAAAGGAACCAATTC
AGTCGACTGGACCCGGTAC
